Addgene plasmid #240753: SAGA004
Purpose: Plasmid contains the triple selection cassette gfp - tetAp15A- CmTrunc that allows for in vivo recombineering in E.coli.
Depositing lab: Morten Norholm. Depositing organization: Danmarks Tekniske Universitet. Publication: Simple and robust in vivo engineering of plasmid DNA at any copy number in Escherichia coli. Sepulchro AGV, Kozlowski HCJ, Norholm MHH. Commun Biol. 2025 Jun 17;8(1):933. doi: 10.1038/s42003-025-08361-9. PubMed 40527904.
Backbone
  Vector backbone: pSEVAx61
  Vector type: Synthetic Biology
Growth in bacteria
  Bacterial resistance: Tetracycline, 10 μg/mL
  Growth temperature: 37°C
  Growth strain: DH5alpha
  Copy number: Low Copy
Gene/Insert
  Gene/Insert name: SAGA p15A J23100 BCD_low - gfp - tetAp15A- CmTrunc
  Species: Unspecified
  Mutation: Mutation on translation initiation region of tetA
  Cloning method: Other
Terms and licenses: Academic/Nonprofit Terms; Industry Terms: Not Available to Industry
How to cite: SAGA004 was a gift from Morten Norholm (Addgene plasmid # 240753 ; http://n2t.net/addgene:240753 ; RRID:Addgene_240753)
