[The description below was written by a language model from this plasmid's Addgene catalogue record and pLannotate feature annotations shown in this document.]
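Description:
SAGA004 is a 4.2 kb synthetic-biology plasmid built on a pSEVAx61 backbone and propagated in E. coli at low copy. Replication relies on the p15A origin, which is compatible with ColE1-type plasmids, and the backbone also carries an incP oriT that permits conjugative mobilisation, along with lambda t0 and rrnB T1 terminators that insulate the cargo region. A short fragment annotated as RSF ori is probably only a sequence similarity hit next to the p15A region, not a second functional origin. The plasmid is selected with tetracycline.

The payload is the "SAGA" triple selection cassette, gfp – tetA – CmTrunc. According to the insert name, gfp is driven by the constitutive J23100 promoter with a low-strength bicistronic design (BCD) translation element. The annotation software matched this promoter to a fragment of the related J23119 part, and it identified the reporter as Folding Reporter GFP. Downstream lies tetA, the tetracycline efflux pump, preceded by a fragment resembling the trc promoter. The record notes a mutation in its translation initiation region, and the "tetAp15A" label suggests that expression was tuned to this copy number, though the record does not say so directly. In the opposite orientation sits a truncated chloramphenicol acetyltransferase gene with its native cat promoter. The truncation means that the fragment alone should not confer chloramphenicol resistance.

The stated purpose is in vivo recombineering of plasmid DNA in E. coli. The cassette offers a visual fluorescence readout and a tetracycline marker, and the incomplete Cm marker could presumably be restored by recombination. The record does not spell out the exact selection scheme.
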