Features (pLannotate 1.2.2; 12 found; start..end, strand, type, name):
     18..42      +  promoter       J23119(SpeI) promoter (fragment): bacterial promoter (Registry of Standard Biological Parts BBa J23119) modified to end with an SpeI site
    135..848     +  CDS            Folding Reporter GFP: Folding Reporter GFP is a basic (constitutively fluorescent) green fluorescent protein published in 1999, derived from Aequorea victoria.
    917..940     +  promoter       trc promoter (fragment): strong E. coli promoter; hybrid between the trp and lac UV5 promoters
    979..2169    +  CDS            TcR: tetracycline efflux protein; tet; confers resistance to tetracycline
   2180..2219    -  terminator     bacterial terminator (fragment): putative bacterial transcription terminator
   2224..2850    -  CDS            CmR (fragment): chloramphenicol acetyltransferase; cat; confers resistance to chloramphenicol
   2851..2953    -  promoter       cat promoter: promoter of the E. coli cat gene encoding chloramphenicol acetyltransferase
   2981..3075    -  terminator     lambda t0 terminator: transcription terminator from phage lambda
   3251..3359    +  oriT           oriT: incP origin of transfer
   3406..3951    +  rep_origin     p15A ori: Plasmids containing the medium-copy-number p15A origin of replication can be propagated in E. coli cells that contain a second plasmid with the ColE1 origin.
   4039..4094    +  rep_origin     RSF ori (fragment): Plasmids containing the RSF 1030 origin of replication can be propagated in E. coli cells that contain additional plasmids with compatible origins.
   4129..4215    -  terminator     rrnB T1 terminator: Escherichia coli rrnB; transcription terminator T1 from the E. coli rrnB gene
>Addgene plasmid #240753 | SAGA004 | addgene full sequence | sequence record 483914 | Addgene NGS Result
TTAATTAAGCGTTGCGCTTGACGGCTAGCTCAGTCCTAGGTACAGTGCTAGCTACTAGAGATTAAAGAGG
AGAAAGGGGGGATGAAGGCTATTTTCGTACTGAAACATCTTAATCATGCTAAGGAGGTTTTCTAATGAGC
AAAGGAGAAGAACTTTTCACTGGAGTTGTGCCAATTCTTGTTGAATTAGATGGTGATGTTAATGGGCACA
AATTTTCTGTCAGTGGAGAGGGTGAAGGTGATGCTACATACGGAAAACTCACCCTTAAATTTATTTGCAC
TACTGGAAAACTACCTGTTCCATGGCCAACACTTGTCACTACTCTGACCTATGGCGTTCAATGCTTTTCC
CGTTATCCGGATCACATGAAACGGCATGACTTTTTCAAGAGTGCCATGCCCGAAGGTTATGTACAGGAAC
GCACTATATCTTTCAAAGATGACGGGAACTACAAGACGCGTGCTGAAGTCAAGTTTGAAGGTGATACCCT
TGTTAATCGTATCGAGTTAAAGGGTATTGATTTTAAAGAAGATGGAAACATTCTCGGACACAAACTAGAG
TACAACTATAACTCACACAATGTATACATCACGGCAGACAAACAAAAGAATGGAATCAAAGCTAACTTCA
AAATTCGCCACAACATTGAAGATGGTTCCGTTCAACTAGCAGACCATTATCAACAAAATACTCCAATTGG
CGATGGCCCTGTCCTTTTACCAGACAACCATTACCTGTCGACACAATCTGCCCTTTCGAAAGATCCCAAC
GAAAAGCGTGACCACATGGTCCTTCTTGAGTTTGTAACTGCTGCTGGGATTACACATGGCATGGATGAGC
TCTACAAATGACCAATTATTGAAGGCCGCTAACGCGGCCTTTTTTTGTTTCTGGTCTCCCAAAAATTTAT
TTGCTTATTAATCATCCGGCTCGTATAATGTGTGGAGGGCCCAAGTTCACTTAAAAAGGAGACCAGGGAT
GAAGTCCAACAATGCGCTCATCGTCATCCTCGGCACCGTCACCCTGGATGCTGTAGGCATAGGCTTGGTT
ATGCCGGTACTGCCGGGCCTCTTGCGGGATATCGTCCATTCCGACAGCATCGCCAGTCACTATGGCGTGC
TGCTAGCGCTATATGCGTTGATGCAATTTCTATGCGCACCCGTTCTCGGAGCACTGTCCGACCGCTTTGG
CCGCCGCCCAGTCCTGCTCGCTTCGCTACTTGGAGCCACTATCGACTACGCGATCATGGCGACCACACCC
GTCCTGTGGATTCTCTACGCCGGACGCATCGTGGCCGGCATCACCGGCGCCACAGGTGCGGTTGCTGGCG
CCTATATCGCCGACATCACCGATGGGGAAGATCGGGCTCGCCACTTCGGGCTCATGAGCGCTTGTTTCGG
CGTGGGTATGGTGGCAGGCCCCGTGGCCGGGGGACTGTTGGGCGCCATCTCCCTGCACGCACCATTCCTT
GCGGCGGCGGTGCTCAACGGCCTCAACCTACTACTGGGCTGCTTCCTAATGCAGGAGTCGCATAAGGGAG
AGCGCCGTCCGATGCCCTTGAGAGCCTTCAACCCAGTCAGCTCCTTCCGGTGGGCGCGGGGCATGACCAT
TGTGGCCGCACTTATGACTGTCTTCTTTATCATGCAACTCGTAGGACAGGTGCCGGCAGCGCTCTGGGTC
ATTTTCGGCGAGGACCGCTTTCGCTGGAGCGCGACGATGAGCGGCCTGTCGCTTGCGGTATTCGGAATCT
TGCACGCCCTCGCTCAAGCCTTCGTCACTGGTCCCGCCACCAAACGTTTCGGCGAGAAGCAGGCCATTAT
CGCCGGCATGGCGGCCGACGCGCTGGGCTACGTCTTGCTGGCGTTCGCGACGCGAGGCTGGATGGCCTTC
CCCATTATGATTCTTCTCGCTTCCGGCGGCATCGGGATGCCCGCGTTGCAGGCCATGCTGTCCAGGCAGG
TAGATGACGACCATCAGGGACAGCTTCAAGGATCGCTCGCGGCTCTTACCAGCCTAACTTCGATCACTGG
ACCGCTGATCGTCACGGCGATTTATGCCGCCTCGGCGAGCACATGGAACGGGTTGGCATGGATTGTAGGC
GCCGCCCTATACCTTGTCTGCCTCCCCGCGTTGCGTCGCGGTGCATGGAGCCGGGCCACCTCGACCTGAG
ACAATTGTCCAGATAAAAAAAATCCTTAGCTTTCGCTAAGGATGATTTCTTTATTGTAATTCATTAAGCA
TTCTGCCGACATGGAAGCCATCACAAACGGCATGATGAACCTGAATCGCCAGCGGCATCAGCACCTTGTC
GCCTTGCGTATAATATTTGCCCATGGTGAAAACGGGGGCGAAGAAGTTGTCCATATTGGCCACGTTTAAA
TCAAAACTGGTGAAACTCACCCAGGGATTGGCTGAGACGAAAAACATATTCTCAATAAACCCTTTAGGGA
AATAGGCCAGGTTTTCACCGTAACACGCCACATCTTGCGAATATATGTGTAGAAACTGCCGGAAATCGTC
GTGGTATTCACTCCAGAGCGATGAAAACGTTTCAGTTTGCTCATGGAAAACGGTGTAACAAGGGTGAACA
CTATCCCATATCACCAGCTCACCGTCTTTCATTGCCATACGAAATTCCGGATGAGCATTCATCAGGCGGG
CAAGAATGTGAATAAAGGCCGGATAAAACTTGTGCTTATTTTTCTTTACGGTCTTTAAAAAGGCCGTAAT
ATCCAGCTGAACGGTCTGGTTATAGGTACATTGAGCAACTGACTGAAATGCCTCAAAATGTTCTTTACGA
TGCCATTGGGATATATCAACGGTGGTATATCCAGTGATTTTTTTCTCCATTTTAGCTTCCTTAGCTCCTG
AAAATCTCGATAACTCAAAAAATACGCCCGGTAGTGATCTTATTTCATTATGGTGAAAGTTGGAACCTCT
TACGTGCCGATCAACGTCTCATTTTCGCCAACTAGTCTGGATTCTCACCAATAAAAAACGCCCGGCGGCA
ACCGAGCGTTCTGAACAAATCCAGATGGAGTTCTGAGGTCATTACTGGATCTATCAACAGGAGTCCAAGG
GGTCCCCAATAATTACGATTTAAATGACAAGGGTCCTTTTCCGCTGCATAACCCTGCTTCGGGGTCATTA
TAGCGATTTTTTCGGTATATCCATCCTTTTTCGCACGATATACAGGATTTTGCCAAAGGGTTCGTGTAGA
CTTTCCTTGGTGTATCCAACGGCGTCAGCCGGGCAGGATAGGTGAAGTAGGCCCACCCGCGAGCGGGTGT
TCCTTCTTCACTGTCCCTTATTCGCACCTGGCGGTGCTCAACGGGAATCCTGCTCTGCGAGGCTGGCCGT
AGGCCGGCCCTAGAAATATTTTATCTGATTAATAAGATGATCTTCTTGAGATCGTTTTGGTCTGCGCATA
ATCTCTTGCTCTGAAAACGAAAAAACCGCCTTGCAGGGCGGTTTTTCGAAGGTTCTCTGAGCTACCAACT
CTTTGAACCGAGGTAACTGGCTTGGAGGAGCGCAGTCACCAAAACTTGTCCTTTCAGTTTAGCCTTAACC
GGCGCATGACTTCAAGACTAACTCCTCTAAATCAATTACCAGTGGCTGCTGCCAGTGGTGCTTTTGCATG
TCTTTCCGGGTTGGACTCAAGACGATAGTTACCGGATAAGGCGCAGCGGTCGGACTGAACGGGGGGTTCG
TGCATACAGTCCAGCTTGGAGCGAACTGCCTACCCGGAACTGAGTGTCAGGCGTGGAATGAGACAAACGC
GGCCATAACAGCGGAATGACACCGGTAAACCGAAAGGCAGGAACAGGAGAGCGCACGAGGGAGCCGCCAG
GGGGAAACGCCTGGTATCTTTATAGTCCTGTCGGGTTTCGCCACCACTGATTTGAGCGTCAGATTTCGTG
ATGCTTGTCAGGGGGGCGGAGCCTATGGAAAAACGGCTTTGCCGCGGCCCTCTCACTTCCCTGTTAAGTA
TCTTCCTGGCATCTTCCAGGAAATCTCCGCCCCGTTCGTAAGCCATTTCCGCTCGCCGCAGTCGAACGAC
CGAGCGTAGCGAGTCAGTGAGCGAGGAAGCGGAATATATCCGGCGCGCCCAGCTGTCTAGGGCGGCGGAT
TTGTCCTACTCAGGAGAGCGTTCACCGACAAACAACAGATAAAACGGAAGGCCCAGTCTTTCGACTGAGC
CTTTCGTTTTATTTGATGCCT
